Addgene plasmid #182745: LeGO-iBSD-5LO-d13
Purpose: Lentiviral expression vector for codon-optimized 5-Lipoxygenase (isoform delta 13) in mamallian cells with blasticidin S resistance (bsd).
Depositing lab: Dieter Steinhilber. Depositing organization: Goethe-Universitaet Frankfurt am Main. Publication: Human 5-lipoxygenase regulates transcription by association to euchromatin. Kreiss M, Oberlis J, Seuter S, Bischoff-Kont I, Surun D, Thomas D, Gobel T, Schmid T, Radmark O, Brandes RP, Furst R, Hafner AK, Steinhilber D. Biochem Pharmacol. 2022 Jul 22:115187. doi: 10.1016/j.bcp.2022.115187. PubMed 35878796.
Backbone
  Vector backbone: LeGI-iG2
  Backbone manufacturer: Boris Fehse
  Modifications to backbone: GFP exchanged to blasticidin S resistance (bsd)
  Vector type: Mammalian Expression, Lentiviral, Cre/Lox
  Selectable markers: Blasticidin
Growth in bacteria
  Bacterial resistance: Ampicillin, 100 μg/mL
  Growth temperature: 37°C
  Growth strain: NEB Stable
  Copy number: High Copy
Gene/Insert
  Gene/Insert name: 5-Lipoxygenase isoform delta 13 (alt names: 5-LO d13; ALOX5 d13)
  Species: H. sapiens (human)
  Insert size (bp): 1854
  Mutation: codon optimized for expression in homo sapiens
  Entrez Gene: ALOX5 (a.k.a. 5-LO, 5-LOX, 5LPG, LOG5)
Resource information
  A portion of this plasmid was derived from a plasmid made by: LeGO-iG2 was a gift from Boris Fehse (Addgene plasmid # 27341 ; http://n2t.net/addgene:27341 ; RRID:Addgene_27341)
Terms and licenses: Academic/Nonprofit Terms; Industry Terms: Not Available to Industry
Depositor comments: HIV-1 derived third generation lentiviral vector for the expression of a cDNA. An internal ribosome entry site (IRES) is used to express the resistance gene. Use second generation (like psPAX2) or third generation (like pMDLg/pRRE + pRSV-Rev) systems for packaging in addition to a VSV-G expressing plasmid (or another envelope protein). Please visit the LeGO-Vector home page for more information: http://www.LentiGO-Vectors.de
How to cite: LeGO-iBSD-5LO-d13 was a gift from Dieter Steinhilber (Addgene plasmid # 182745 ; http://n2t.net/addgene:182745 ; RRID:Addgene_182745)
