[The description below was written by a language model from this plasmid's Addgene catalogue record and pLannotate feature annotations shown in this document.]
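Description:
LeGO-iBSD-5LO-d13 is an HIV-1-derived, third-generation lentiviral expression vector built on the LeGO-iG2 backbone, in which the original GFP reporter has been replaced by a blasticidin S resistance gene. In bacteria the roughly 9.3 kb plasmid is maintained through a high-copy ColE1/pUC-type origin and selected with ampicillin via the β-lactamase gene. The viral genome is transcribed in packaging cells from a CMV enhancer/promoter fused to a truncated 5' LTR. It carries the Ψ packaging signal with a partial gag sequence, the Rev response element for Rev-dependent nuclear export, and the cPPT/CTS. A WPRE, which enhances transcript expression, and a truncated 3' LTR lie downstream of the cargo. Because no viral proteins are encoded intact, particles must be produced with separate second- or third-generation packaging plasmids plus an envelope plasmid such as one expressing VSV-G.

The payload is a bicistronic cassette driven by the spleen focus-forming virus (SFFV) LTR promoter. The first cistron is a human codon-optimised cDNA of about 1.85 kb for the delta 13 isoform of 5-lipoxygenase (ALOX5), the enzyme that catalyses the first steps of leukotriene biosynthesis from arachidonate. An EMCV IRES then directs translation of blasticidin S deaminase from the same transcript, so blasticidin-resistant cells should also express the isoform. The annotated loxP sites sit upstream of the SFFV promoter and downstream of the BSD gene, so they flank the whole expression cassette and in principle allow its excision by Cre. The vector is intended for stable expression of this 5-lipoxygenase variant in mammalian cells, and the associated work concerns 5-lipoxygenase's role in transcriptional regulation.
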