Features (pLannotate 1.2.2; 24 found; start..end, strand, type, name):
    136..598     +  misc_feature   IRES: internal ribosome entry site (IRES) of the encephalomyocarditis virus (EMCV)
    612..1007    +  CDS            BSD: blasticidin S deaminase; Aspergillus terreus BSD; confers resistance to blasticidin
   1059..1092    +  protein_bind   loxP: Cre-mediated recombination occurs in the 8-bp core sequence (GCATACAT). Cre recombinase
   1125..1148    +  misc_feature   MCS (fragment): pBluescript multiple cloning site
   1148..1736    +  misc_feature   WPRE: woodchuck hepatitis virus posttranscriptional regulatory element
   1737..1756    +  misc_feature   MCS (fragment): pBluescript multiple cloning site
   1758..2258    +  CDS            nef (fragment): NEF_HV1LA - Experimental evidence at protein level: Swiss-Prot protein existence level 1. Extracellular Nef protein targets CD4(+) T-lymphocytes for apoptosis by interacting with CXCR4 surface receptors. From Human immunodeficiency virus type 1 group M subtype B (isolate Lai) (HIV-1).
   2265..2445    +  LTR            5' LTR (truncated): truncated 5' long terminal repeat (LTR) from HIV-1
   2507..3095    -  rep_origin     ori: high-copy-number ColE1/pMB1/pBR322/pUC origin of replication
   3266..4126    -  CDS            AmpR: β-lactamase; bla; confers resistance to ampicillin, carbenicillin, and related antibiotics
   4127..4231    -  promoter       AmpR promoter: bla
   4290..4342    -  misc_feature   bom (fragment): basis of mobility region from pBR322
   4497..4876    +  enhancer       CMV enhancer: human cytomegalovirus immediate early enhancer
   4877..5076    +  promoter       CMV promoter: human cytomegalovirus (CMV) immediate early promoter
   5094..5274    +  LTR            5' LTR (truncated): truncated 5' long terminal repeat (LTR) from HIV-1
   5321..5446    +  misc_feature   HIV-1 Ψ: packaging signal of human immunodeficiency virus type 1
   5430..5768    +  CDS            HIV-1 gag (fragment): gag protein from human immunodeficiency virus 1; gag
   5943..6176    +  misc_feature   RRE: The Rev response element (RRE) of HIV-1 allows for Rev-dependent mRNA export from the nucleus to the cytoplasm.
   6553..6653    +  CDS            Rev (fragment): human immunodeficiency virus 1 (HIV-1) Rev protein; rev; enhances nuclear export of unspliced and incompletely spliced viral mRNAs
   6703..6820    +  misc_feature   cPPT/CTS: central polypurine tract and central termination sequence of HIV-1
   6873..6896    -  misc_feature   MCS (fragment): pBluescript multiple cloning site
   6931..6964    +  protein_bind   loxP: Cre-mediated recombination occurs in the 8-bp core sequence (GCATACAT). Cre recombinase
   7035..7441    +  promoter       SFFV promoter: spleen focus-forming virus long terminal repeat (LTR) promoter
   7455..9305    +  CDS            ALOX5 (fragment): LOX5_HUMAN - Also known as LOG5. Experimental evidence at protein level: Swiss-Prot protein existence level 1. Catalyzes the oxygenation of arachidonate ((5Z,8Z,11Z,14Z)- eicosatetraenoate) to 5-hydroperoxyeicosatetraenoate (5-HPETE) followed by the dehydration to 5,6- epoxyeicosatetraenoate (Leukotriene A4/LTA4), the first two steps in the biosynthesis of leukotrienes, which are potent mediators of inflammation (PubMed:8631361, PubMed:21233389, PubMed:22516296, PubMed:24282679, PubMed:19022417, PubMed:23246375, PubMed:8615788, PubMed:24893149, PubMed:31664810). Also catalyzes the oxygenation
>Addgene plasmid #182745 | LeGO-iBSD-5LO-d13 | addgene full sequence | sequence record 367797 | Addgene NGS Result
GCTACGTAAATTCCGCCCCCCCCCCCCCTCTCCCTCCCCCCCCCCTAACGTTACTGGCCGAAGCCGCTTG
GAATAAGGCCGGTGTGCGTTTGTCTATATGTTATTTTCCACCATATTGCCGTCTTTTGGCAATGTGAGGG
CCCGGAAACCTGGCCCTGTCTTCTTGACGAGCATTCCTAGGGGTCTTTCCCCTCTCGCCAAAGGAATGCA
AGGTCTGTTGAATGTCGTGAAGGAAGCAGTTCCTCTGGAAGCTTCTTGAAGACAAACAACGTCTGTAGCG
ACCCTTTGCAGGCAGCGGAACCCCCCACCTGGCGACAGGTGCCTCTGCGGCCAAAAGCCACGTGTATAAG
ATACACCTGCAAAGGCGGCACAACCCCAGTGCCACGTTGTGAGTTGGATAGTTGTGGAAAGAGTCAAATG
GCTCTCCTCAAGCGTATTCAACAAGGGGCTGAAGGATGCCCAGAAGGTACCCCATTGTATGGGATCTGAT
CTGGGGCCTCGGTGCACATGCTTTACATGTGTTTAGTCGAGGTTAAAAAAACGTCTAGGCCCCCCGAACC
ACGGGGACGTGGTTTTCCTTTGAAAAACACGATGATAATATGGCCACAACCGCCAAGCCTTTGTCTCAAG
AAGAATCCACCCTCATTGAAAGAGCAACGGCTACAATCAACAGCATCCCCATCTCTGAAGACTACAGCGT
CGCCAGCGCAGCTCTCTCTAGCGACGGCCGCATCTTCACTGGTGTCAATGTATATCATTTTACTGGGGGA
CCTTGTGCAGAACTCGTGGTGCTGGGCACTGCTGCTGCTGCGGCAGCTGGCAACCTGACTTGTATCGTCG
CGATCGGAAATGAGAACAGGGGCATCTTGAGCCCCTGCGGACGGTGCCGACAGGTGCTTCTCGATCTGCA
TCCTGGGATCAAAGCCATAGTGAAGGACAGTGATGGACAGCCGACGGCAGTTGGGATTCGTGAATTGCTG
CCCTCTGGTTATGTGTGGGAGGGCTAAAGTAAAGCGGCCGGCCGCCAGCACAGTGGTCGAAATTCGTCGA
GGGACCTAATAACTTCGTATAGCATACATTATACGAAGTTATACATGTTTAAGGGTTCCGGTTCCACTAG
GTACAATTCGATATCAAGCTTATCGATAATCAACCTCTGGATTACAAAATTTGTGAAAGATTGACTGGTA
TTCTTAACTATGTTGCTCCTTTTACGCTATGTGGATACGCTGCTTTAATGCCTTTGTATCATGCTATTGC
TTCCCGTATGGCTTTCATTTTCTCCTCCTTGTATAAATCCTGGTTGCTGTCTCTTTATGAGGAGTTGTGG
CCCGTTGTCAGGCAACGTGGCGTGGTGTGCACTGTGTTTGCTGACGCAACCCCCACTGGTTGGGGCATTG
CCACCACCTGTCAGCTCCTTTCCGGGACTTTCGCTTTCCCCCTCCCTATTGCCACGGCGGAACTCATCGC
CGCCTGCCTTGCCCGCTGCTGGACAGGGGCTCGGCTGTTGGGCACTGACAATTCCGTGGTGTTGTCGGGG
AAATCATCGTCCTTTCCTTGGCTGCTCGCCTGTGTTGCCACCTGGATTCTGCGCGGGACGTCCTTCTGCT
ACGTCCCTTCGGCCCTCAATCCAGCGGACCTTCCTTCCCGCGGCCTGCTGCCGGCTCTGCGGCCTCTTCC
GCGTCTTCGCCTTCGCCCTCAGACGAGTCGGATCTCCCTTTGGGCCGCCTCCCCGCATCGATACCGTCGA
CCTCGATCGAGACCTAGAAAAACATGGAGCAATCACAAGTAGCAATACAGCAGCTACCAATGCTGATTGT
GCCTGGCTAGAAGCACAAGAGGAGGAGGAGGTGGGTTTTCCAGTCACACCTCAGGTACCTTTAAGACCAA
TGACTTACAAGGCAGCTGTAGATCTTAGCCACTTTTTAAAAGAAAAGGGGGGACTGGAAGGGCTAATTCA
CTCCCAACGAAGACAAGATATCCTTGATCTGTGGATCTACCACACACAAGGCTACTTCCCTGATTGGCAG
AACTACACACCAGGGCCAGGGATCAGATATCCACTGACCTTTGGATGGTGCTACAAGCTAGTACCAGTTG
AGCAAGAGAAGGTAGAAGAAGCCAATGAAGGAGAGAACACCCGCTTGTTACACCCTGTGAGCCTGCATGG
GATGGATGACCCGGAGAGAGAAGTATTAGAGTGGAGGTTTGACAGCCGCCTAGCATTTCATCACATGGCC
CGAGAGCTGCATCCGGACTGTACTGGGTCTCTCTGGTTAGACCAGATCTGAGCCTGGGAGCTCTCTGGCT
AACTAGGGAACCCACTGCTTAAGCCTCAATAAAGCTTGCCTTGAGTGCTTCAAGTAGTGTGTGCCCGTCT
GTTGTGTGACTCTGGTAACTAGAGATCCCTCAGACCCTTTTAGTCAGTGTGGAAAATCTCTAGCAGCATG
TGAGCAAAAGGCCAGCAAAAGGCCAGGAACCGTAAAAAGGCCGCGTTGCTGGCGTTTTTCCATAGGCTCC
GCCCCCCTGACGAGCATCACAAAAATCGACGCTCAAGTCAGAGGTGGCGAAACCCGACAGGACTATAAAG
ATACCAGGCGTTTCCCCCTGGAAGCTCCCTCGTGCGCTCTCCTGTTCCGACCCTGCCGCTTACCGGATAC
CTGTCCGCCTTTCTCCCTTCGGGAAGCGTGGCGCTTTCTCATAGCTCACGCTGTAGGTATCTCAGTTCGG
TGTAGGTCGTTCGCTCCAAGCTGGGCTGTGTGCACGAACCCCCCGTTCAGCCCGACCGCTGCGCCTTATC
CGGTAACTATCGTCTTGAGTCCAACCCGGTAAGACACGACTTATCGCCACTGGCAGCAGCCACTGGTAAC
AGGATTAGCAGAGCGAGGTATGTAGGCGGTGCTACAGAGTTCTTGAAGTGGTGGCCTAACTACGGCTACA
CTAGAAGAACAGTATTTGGTATCTGCGCTCTGCTGAAGCCAGTTACCTTCGGAAAAAGAGTTGGTAGCTC
TTGATCCGGCAAACAAACCACCGCTGGTAGCGGTGGTTTTTTTGTTTGCAAGCAGCAGATTACGCGCAGA
AAAAAAGGATCTCAAGAAGATCCTTTGATCTTTTCTACGGGGTCTGACGCTCAGTGGAACGAAAACTCAC
GTTAAGGGATTTTGGTCATGAGATTATCAAAAAGGATCTTCACCTAGATCCTTTTAAATTAAAAATGAAG
TTTTAAATCAATCTAAAGTATATATGAGTAAACTTGGTCTGACAGTTACCAATGCTTAATCAGTGAGGCA
CCTATCTCAGCGATCTGTCTATTTCGTTCATCCATAGTTGCCTGACTCCCCGTCGTGTAGATAACTACGA
TACGGGAGGGCTTACCATCTGGCCCCAGTGCTGCAATGATACCGCGAGACCCACGCTCACCGGCTCCAGA
TTTATCAGCAATAAACCAGCCAGCCGGAAGGGCCGAGCGCAGAAGTGGTCCTGCAACTTTATCCGCCTCC
ATCCAGTCTATTAATTGTTGCCGGGAAGCTAGAGTAAGTAGTTCGCCAGTTAATAGTTTGCGCAACGTTG
TTGCCATTGCTACAGGCATCGTGGTGTCACGCTCGTCGTTTGGTATGGCTTCATTCAGCTCCGGTTCCCA
ACGATCAAGGCGAGTTACATGATCCCCCATGTTGTGCAAAAAAGCGGTTAGCTCCTTCGGTCCTCCGATC
GTTGTCAGAAGTAAGTTGGCCGCAGTGTTATCACTCATGGTTATGGCAGCACTGCATAATTCTCTTACTG
TCATGCCATCCGTAAGATGCTTTTCTGTGACTGGTGAGTACTCAACCAAGTCATTCTGAGAATAGTGTAT
GCGGCGACCGAGTTGCTCTTGCCCGGCGTCAATACGGGATAATACCGCGCCACATAGCAGAACTTTAAAA
GTGCTCATCATTGGAAAACGTTCTTCGGGGCGAAAACTCTCAAGGATCTTACCGCTGTTGAGATCCAGTT
CGATGTAACCCACTCGTGCACCCAACTGATCTTCAGCATCTTTTACTTTCACCAGCGTTTCTGGGTGAGC
AAAAACAGGAAGGCAAAATGCCGCAAAAAAGGGAATAAGGGCGACACGGAAATGTTGAATACTCATACTC
TTCCTTTTTCAATATTATTGAAGCATTTATCAGGGTTATTGTCTCATGAGCGGATACATATTTGAATGTA
TTTAGAAAAATAAACAAATAGGGGTTCCGCGCACATTTCCCCGAAAAGTGCCACCTGACGTCGACGGATC
GGGAGATCTCCCGATCCCCTATGGTGCACTCTCAGTACAATCTGCTCTGATGCCGCATAGTTAAGCCAGT
ATCTGCTCCCTGCTTGTGTGTTGGAGGTCGCTGAGTAGTGCGCGAGCAAAATTTAAGCTACAACAAGGCA
AGGCTTGACCGACAATTGCATGAAGAATCTGCTTAGGGTTAGGCGTTTTGCGCTGCTTCGCGATGTACGG
GCCAGATATACGCGTTGACATTGATTATTGACTAGTTATTAATAGTAATCAATTACGGGGTCATTAGTTC
ATAGCCCATATATGGAGTTCCGCGTTACATAACTTACGGTAAATGGCCCGCCTGGCTGACCGCCCAACGA
CCCCCGCCCATTGACGTCAATAATGACGTATGTTCCCATAGTAACGCCAATAGGGACTTTCCATTGACGT
CAATGGGTGGAGTATTTACGGTAAACTGCCCACTTGGCAGTACATCAAGTGTATCATATGCCAAGTACGC
CCCCTATTGACGTCAATGACGGTAAATGGCCCGCCTGGCATTATGCCCAGTACATGACCTTATGGGACTT
TCCTACTTGGCAGTACATCTACGTATTAGTCATCGCTATTACCATGGTGATGCGGTTTTGGCAGTACATC
AATGGGCGTGGATAGCGGTTTGACTCACGGGGATTTCCAAGTCTCCACCCCATTGACGTCAATGGGAGTT
TGTTTTGGCACCAAAATCAACGGGACTTTCCAAAATGTCGTAACAACTCCGCCCCATTGACGCAAATGGG
CGGTAGGCGTGTACGGTGGGAGGTCTATATAAGCAGCGCGTTTTGCCTGTACTGGGTCTCTCTGGTTAGA
CCAGATCTGAGCCTGGGAGCTCTCTGGCTAACTAGGGAACCCACTGCTTAAGCCTCAATAAAGCTTGCCT
TGAGTGCTTCAAGTAGTGTGTGCCCGTCTGTTGTGTGACTCTGGTAACTAGAGATCCCTCAGACCCTTTT
AGTCAGTGTGGAAAATCTCTAGCAGTGGCGCCCGAACAGGGACTTGAAAGCGAAAGGGAAACCAGAGGAG
CTCTCTCGACGCAGGACTCGGCTTGCTGAAGCGCGCACGGCAAGAGGCGAGGGGCGGCGACTGGTGAGTA
CGCCAAAAATTTTGACTAGCGGAGGCTAGAAGGAGAGAGATGGGTGCGAGAGCGTCAGTATTAAGCGGGG
GAGAATTAGATCGCGATGGGAAAAAATTCGGTTAAGGCCAGGGGGAAAGAAAAAATATAAATTAAAACAT
ATAGTATGGGCAAGCAGGGAGCTAGAACGATTCGCAGTTAATCCTGGCCTGTTAGAAACATCAGAAGGCT
GTAGACAAATACTGGGACAGCTACAACCATCCCTTCAGACAGGATCAGAAGAACTTAGATCATTATATAA
TACAGTAGCAACCCTCTATTGTGTGCATCAAAGGATAGAGATAAAAGACACCAAGGAAGCTTTAGACAAG
ATAGAGGAAGAGCAAAACAAAAGTAAGACCACCGCACAGCAAGCGGCCGGCCGCTGATCTTCAGACCTGG
AGGAGGAGATATGAGGGACAATTGGAGAAGTGAATTATATAAATATAAAGTAGTAAAAATTGAACCATTA
GGAGTAGCACCCACCAAGGCAAAGAGAAGAGTGGTGCAGAGAGAAAAAAGAGCAGTGGGAATAGGAGCTT
TGTTCCTTGGGTTCTTGGGAGCAGCAGGAAGCACTATGGGCGCAGCGTCAATGACGCTGACGGTACAGGC
CAGACAATTATTGTCTGGTATAGTGCAGCAGCAGAACAATTTGCTGAGGGCTATTGAGGCGCAACAGCAT
CTGTTGCAACTCACAGTCTGGGGCATCAAGCAGCTCCAGGCAAGAATCCTGGCTGTGGAAAGATACCTAA
AGGATCAACAGCTCCTGGGGATTTGGGGTTGCTCTGGAAAACTCATTTGCACCACTGCTGTGCCTTGGAA
TGCTAGTTGGAGTAATAAATCTCTGGAACAGATTTGGAATCACACGACCTGGATGGAGTGGGACAGAGAA
ATTAACAATTACACAAGCTTAATACACTCCTTAATTGAAGAATCGCAAAACCAGCAAGAAAAGAATGAAC
AAGAATTATTGGAATTAGATAAATGGGCAAGTTTGTGGAATTGGTTTAACATAACAAATTGGCTGTGGTA
TATAAAATTATTCATAATGATAGTAGGAGGCTTGGTAGGTTTAAGAATAGTTTTTGCTGTACTTTCTATA
GTGAATAGAGTTAGGCAGGGATATTCACCATTATCGTTTCAGACCCACCTCCCAACCCCGAGGGGACCCG
ACAGGCCCGAAGGAATAGAAGAAGAAGGTGGAGAGAGAGACAGAGACAGATCCATTCGATTAGTGAACGG
ATCGGCACTGCGTGCGCCAATTCTGCAGACAAATGGCAGTATTCATCCACAATTTTAAAAGAAAAGGGGG
GATTGGGGGGTACAGTGCAGGGGAAAGAATAGTAGACATAATAGCAACAGACATACAAACTAAAGAATTA
CAAAAACAAATTACAAAAATTCAAAATTTTCGGGTTTATTACAGGGACAGCAGAGATCCAGTTTGGTTAG
TACCGGGCCCGCCGAGGTCGACGGTATCGATAAGCTCGCTTCACGAGATTCCAGCAGGTCGAGGGACCTA
ATAACTTCGTATAGCATACATTATACGAAGTTATATTAAGGGTTCCAAGCTTAAGCGGCCGGCCGCTGAA
AGACCCCACCTGTAGGTTTGGCAAGCTAGCTGCAGTAACGCCATTTTGCAAGGCATGGAAAAATACCAAA
CCAAGAATAGAGAAGTTCAGATCAAGGGCGGGTACATGAAAATAGCTAACGTTGGGCCAAACAGGATATC
TGCGGTGAGCAGTTTCGGCCCCGGCCCGGGGCCAAGAACAGATGGTCACCGCAGTTTCGGCCCCGGCCCG
AGGCCAAGAACAGATGGTCCCCAGATATGGCCCAACCCTCAGCAGTTTCTTAAGACCCATCAGATGTTTC
CAGGCTCCCCCAAGGACCTGAAATGACCCTGCGCCTTATTTGAATTAACCAATCAGCCTGCTTCTCGCTT
CTGTTCGCGCGCTTCTGCTTCCCGAGCTCTATAAAAGAGCTCACAACCCCTCACTCGGCGCGCCAGTCCT
CCGATTGACTGAGTCGCCCGGATCCGCCGCCACCATGCCCAGCTACACCGTGACCGTGGCCACCGGCTCT
CAGTGGTTCGCCGGCACCGACGACTACATCTACCTGAGCCTGGTCGGAAGCGCCGGCTGCAGCGAGAAAC
ATCTGCTGGACAAGCCCTTCTACAACGACTTCGAGCGGGGAGCCGTGGACTCCTACGATGTGACCGTGGA
CGAGGAACTGGGCGAGATCCAGCTGGTCCGCATCGAGAAGCGGAAGTACTGGCTGAACGACGACTGGTAT
CTGAAGTACATCACCCTGAAAACCCCCCACGGCGACTACATCGAGTTCCCTTGCTACCGGTGGATTACAG
GAGACGTGGAAGTGGTGCTGCGGGACGGCAGAGCCAAGCTGGCCAGGGACGACCAGATCCACATCCTGAA
GCAGCACCGGCGGAAAGAGCTGGAAACCCGGCAGAAACAGTACCGCTGGATGGAATGGAACCCCGGCTTC
CCCCTGTCCATCGACGCCAAGTGCCACAAGGACCTGCCCCGGGACATCCAGTTCGACAGCGAGAAGGGCG
TGGACTTCGTGCTGAACTACAGCAAGGCCATGGAAAACCTGTTCATCAACCGGTTCATGCACATGTTCCA
GAGCAGCTGGAACGACTTCGCCGACTTCGAGAAGATCTTCGTGAAGATCAGCAACACCATCAGCGAGAGA
GTGATGAACCACTGGCAGGAAGATCTGATGTTCGGCTACCAGTTCCTGAACGGCTGCAACCCCGTGCTGA
TCCGGCGGTGTACCGAGCTGCCTGAGAAGCTGCCCGTGACCACCGAGATGGTGGAATGCAGCCTGGAACG
GCAGCTGAGCCTGGAACAGGAAGTGCAGCAGGGCAACATCTTCATCGTGGATTTCGAGCTGCTGGACGGC
ATTGACGCCAACAAGACCGACCCCTGCACCCTGCAGTTTCTGGCCGCTCCCATCTGCCTGCTGTACAAGA
ACCTGGCCAACAAGATCGTGCCTATCGCCATCCAGCTGAACCAGATCCCCGGCGACGAGAACCCCATCTT
CCTGCCCAGCGACGCCAAATACGACTGGCTGCTGGCCAAGATCTGGGTCCGCTCCAGCGACTTCCACGTG
CACCAGACCATCACCCATCTGCTGCGGACCCACCTGGTGTCCGAGGTGTTCGGAATCGCCATGTACAGAC
AGCTGCCCGCCGTGCACCCTATCTTCAAGCTGCTGGTGGCCCACGTGCGGTTCACAATCGCCATCAACAC
CAAGGCCAGAGAGCAGCTGATCTGCGAGTGCGGCCTGTTCGACAAGGCCAACGCCACAGGCGGCGGAGGC
CACGTGCAGATGGTGCAGAGAGCCATGAAGGACCTAACCTACGCCAGCCTGTGCTTCCCCGAGGCCATCA
AGGCCAGGGGCATGGAAAGCAAAGAGGACATCCCCTACTACTTCTACCGGGACGACGGCCTGCTGGTCTG
GGAGGCCATCAGAACCTTCACCGCCGAGGTGGTGGACATCTACTACGAGGGCGACCAGGTGGTGGAAGAG
GACCCCGAGCTGCAGGACTTCGTGAACGACGTGTACGTGTACGGCATGCGGGGCAGAAAGAGCAGCGGCT
TCCCCAAGAGCGTGAAGTCCCGCGAGCAGCTGAGCGAGTACCTGACCGTGGTGATCTTCACCGCCAGCGC
CCAGCACGCCGCCGTGAACTTCGGCCAGCTGTTCCTGGGCATGTACCCCGAGGAACACTTTATCGAGAAG
CCCGTGAAAGAAGCCATGGCCCGGTTCCGGAAGAACCTGGAAGCCATCGTGTCCGTGATCGCCGAGCGGA
ACAAGAAGAAGCAGCTGCCCTACTACTACCTGTCCCCCGACAGAATCCCTAACAGCGTGGCCATCTGAGC
GGCC
